>Addgene plasmid #205976 | pHS1871 | addgene full sequence | sequence record 421622 | Addgene NGS Result
GTTACCAGTGGCTGCTGCCAGTGGCGATAAGTCGTGTCTTACCGGGTTGGACTCAAGACGATAGTTACCG
GATAAGGCGCAGCGGTCGGGCTGAACGGGGGGTTCGTGCACACAGCCCAGCTTGGAGCGAACGACCTACA
CCGAACTGAGATACCTACAGCGTGAGCTATGAGAAAGCGCCACGCTTCCCGAAGGGAGAAAGGCGGACAG
GTATCCGGTAAGCGGCAGGGTCGGAACAGGAGAGCGCACGAGGGAGCTTCCAGGGGGAAACGCCTGGTAT
CTTTATAGTCCTGTCGGGTTTCGCCACCTCTGACTTGAGCGTCGATTTTTGTGATGCTCGTCAGGGGGGC
GGAGCCTATGGAAAAACGCCAGCAACGCGGCCTTTTTACGGTTCCTGGCCTTTTGCTGGCCTTTTGCTCA
CATGTTCTTTCCTGCGTTATCCCCTGATTCTGTGGATAACCGTATTACCGCCTTTGAGTGAGCTGATACC
GCTCGCCGCAGCCGAACGACCGAGCGCAGCGAGTCAGTGAGCGAGGAAGCGGAAGAGCGCCCAATACGCA
AACCGCCTCTCCCCGCGCGTTGGCCGATTCATTAATGCAGCTGGCACGACAGGTTTCCCGACTGGAAAGC
GGGCAGTGAGCGCAACGCAATTAATGTGAGTTAGCTCACTCATTAGGCACCCCAGGCTTTACACTTTATG
CTTCCGGCTCGTATGTTGTGTGGAATTGTGAGCGGATAACAATTTCACGCAGGAAACAGCTATGACCATG
ATTACGCCAGAGGGCCTATTTCCCATGATTCCTTCATATTTGCATATACGATACAAGGCTGTTAGAGAGA
TAATTGGAATTAATTTGACTGTAAACACAAAGATATTAGTACAAAATACGTGACGTAGAAAGTAATAATT
TCTTGGGTAGTTTGCAGTTTTAAAATTATGTTTTAAAATGGACTATCATATGCTTACCGTAACTTGAAAG
TATTTCGATTTCTTGGCTTTATATATCTTGTGGAAAGGACGAAACACCGTGTACCGCCGGATAGGCGGTT
TAGAAGATGTCTTCCTGGGACGAAGACAAGTGTACCGCCGGATAGGCGGTTTAGAAGTTTTTTGGTACCG
AGCTCGAATTCACTGGCCGTCGTTTTACAACGTCGTGACTGGGAAAACCCTGGCGTTACCCAACTTAATC
GCCTTGCAGCACATCCCCCTTTCGCCAGCTGGCGTAATAGCGAAGAGGCCCGCACCGATCGCCCTTCCCA
ACAGTTGCGCAGCCTGAATGGCGAATGGCGCCTGATGCGGTATTTTCTCCTTACGCATCTGTGCGGTATT
TCACACCGCATATGGTGCACTCTCAGTACAATCTGCTCTGATGCCGCATAGTTAAGCCAGCCCCGACACC
CGCCAACACCCGCTGACGCGCCCTGACGGGCTTGTCTGCTCCCGGCATCCGCTTACAGACAAGCTGTGAC
CGTCTCCGGGAGCTGCATGTGTCAGAGGTTTTCACCGTCATCACCGAAACGCGCGAGACGAAAGGGCCTC
GTGATACGCCTATTTTTATAGGTTAATGTCATGATAATAATGGTTTCTTAGACGTCAGGTGGCACTTTTC
GGGGAAATGTGCGCGGAACCCCTATTTGTTTATTTTTCTAAATACATTCAAATATGTATCCGCTCATGAG
ACAATAACCCTGATAAATGCTTCAATAATATTGAAAAAGGAAGAGTATGAGTATTCAACATTTCCGTGTC
GCCCTTATTCCCTTTTTTGCGGCATTTTGCCTTCCTGTTTTTGCTCACCCAGAAACGCTGGTGAAAGTAA
AAGATGCTGAAGATCAGTTGGGTGCACGAGTGGGTTACATCGAACTGGATCTCAACAGCGGTAAGATCCT
TGAGAGTTTTCGCCCCGAAGAACGTTTTCCAATGATGAGCACTTTTAAAGTTCTGCTATGTGGCGCGGTA
TTATCCCGTATTGACGCCGGGCAAGAGCAACTCGGTCGCCGCATACACTATTCTCAGAATGACTTGGTTG
AGTACTCACCAGTCACAGAAAAGCATCTTACGGATGGCATGACAGTAAGAGAATTATGCAGTGCTGCCAT
AACCATGAGTGATAACACTGCGGCCAACTTACTTCTGACAACGATCGGAGGACCGAAGGAGCTAACCGCT
TTTTTGCACAACATGGGGGATCATGTAACTCGCCTTGATCGTTGGGAACCGGAGCTGAATGAAGCCATAC
CAAACGACGAGCGTGACACCACGATGCCTGTAGCAATGGCAACAACGTTGCGCAAACTATTAACTGGCGA
ACTACTTACTCTAGCTTCCCGGCAACAATTAATAGACTGGATGGAGGCGGATAAAGTTGCAGGACCACTT
CTGCGCTCGGCCCTTCCGGCTGGCTGGTTTATTGCTGATAAATCTGGAGCCGGTGAGCGTGGGTCTCGCG
GTATCATTGCAGCACTGGGGCCAGATGGTAAGCCCTCCCGTATCGTAGTTATCTACACGACGGGGAGTCA
GGCAACTATGGATGAACGAAATAGACAGATCGCTGAGATAGGTGCCTCACTGATTAAGCATTGGTAACTG
TCAGACCAAGTTTACTCATATATACTTTAGATTGATTTAAAACTTCATTTTTAATTTAAAAGGATCTAGG
TGAAGATCCTTTTTGATAATCTCATGACCAAAATCCCTTAACGTGAGTTTTCGTTCCACTGAGCGTCAGA
CCCCGTAGAAAAGATCAAAGGATCTTCTTGAGATCCTTTTTTTCTGCGCGTAATCTGCTGCTTGCAAACA
AAAAAACCACCGCTACCAGCGGTGGTTTGTTTGCCGGATCAAGAGCTACCAACTCTTTTTCCGAAGGTAA
CTGGCTTCAGCAGAGCGCAGATACCAAATACTGTTCTTCTAGTGTAGCCGTAGTTAGGCCACCACTTCAA
GAACTCTGTAGCACCGCCTACATACCTCGCTCTGCTAATCCT
Features (pLannotate 1.2.2; 11 found; start..end, strand, type, name):
    547..639     +  CDS            lacI (fragment): lac repressor; lacI; The lac repressor binds to the lac operator to inhibit transcription in E. coli. This inhibition can be relieved by adding lactose or isopropyl-β-D-thiogalactopyranoside (IPTG).
    652..673     +  protein_bind   CAP binding site: CAP binding activates transcription in the presence of cAMP. E. coli catabolite activator protein
    688..718     +  promoter       lac promoter: promoter for the E. coli lac operon
    726..742     +  protein_bind   lac operator: The lac repressor binds to the lac operator to inhibit transcription in E. coli. This inhibition can be relieved by adding lactose or isopropyl-β-D-thiogalactopyranoside (IPTG). lac repressor encoded by lacI
    780..1020    +  promoter       U6 promoter: RNA polymerase III promoter for human U6 snRNA
   1128..1285    +  CDS            lacZα (fragment): LacZα fragment of β-galactosidase; lacZ fragment
   1291..1390    -  misc_feature   bom (fragment): basis of mobility region from pBR322
   1492..1527    -  CDS            rop (fragment): Rop protein, which maintains plasmids at low copy number; rop
   1622..1726    +  promoter       AmpR promoter: bla
   1727..2587    +  CDS            AmpR: β-lactamase; bla; confers resistance to ampicillin, carbenicillin, and related antibiotics
   2758..364     +  rep_origin     ori (across the origin): high-copy-number ColE1/pMB1/pBR322/pUC origin of replication
