[The description below was written by a language model from this plasmid's Addgene catalogue record and pLannotate feature annotations shown in this document.]
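Description:
pHS1871 is a small (about 3 kb) pUC19-based plasmid that serves as a guide RNA cloning and expression vector for use in mammalian cells. It is propagated in E. coli at high copy number through the ColE1/pUC-type origin of replication and selected with ampicillin via the β-lactamase (AmpR) gene and its own promoter. Remnants of the pUC19 backbone are still annotated around the insert, including the CAP binding site, lac promoter and operator, and fragments of lacI, lacZα, bom and rop. These are residual backbone sequences rather than functional parts of the payload, and the lacZα coding region is only partial because the cassette was inserted into it by Gibson assembly.

The payload is a human U6 promoter, an RNA polymerase III promoter commonly used to drive short, non-coding RNAs in mammalian cells. According to the catalogue entry it is followed by a minimal CRISPR array scaffold described as DR-BpiI-DR. This consists of two copies of the direct repeat from a Cas8-HNH CRISPR-Cas system found in a Selenomonas sp. metagenome-assembled genome from water deer rumen, flanking a BpiI Golden Gate site. Digestion with this type IIS enzyme allows a chosen spacer to be ligated between the repeats, producing a U6-driven repeat-spacer-repeat transcript that can be processed into a targeting crRNA. The repeats and cloning site are not individually annotated in the feature table but presumably lie in the unannotated stretch between the U6 promoter and the lacZα fragment. The plasmid carries no Cas protein genes and no mammalian selection marker, so the Cas8-HNH effector components would have to be supplied from separate constructs when testing this system in mammalian cells.
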