Addgene plasmid #205976: pHS1871
Depositing lab: Feng Zhang. Publication: Uncovering the functional diversity of rare CRISPR-Cas systems with deep terascale clustering. Altae-Tran H, Kannan S, Suberski AJ, Mears KS, Demircioglu FE, Moeller L, Kocalar S, Oshiro R, Makarova KS, Macrae RK, Koonin EV, Zhang F. Science. 2023 Nov 24;382(6673):eadi1910. doi: 10.1126/science.adi1910. Epub 2023 Nov 23. PubMed 37995242.
Backbone
  Vector backbone: pUC19
  Vector type: Mammalian Expression
Growth in bacteria
  Bacterial resistance: Ampicillin, 100 μg/mL
  Growth temperature: 37°C
  Growth strain: NEB Stable
  Copy number: High Copy
Gene/Insert
  Gene/Insert name: Cas8-HNH DR-BpiI-DR
  gRNA/shRNA sequence: Golden Gate site for spacer cloning
  Species: Selenomonas sp. isolate RGIG9219 Water_deer_Rumen (MAG), JAGBLH010000220
  Promoter: U6
  Cloning method: Gibson Cloning
Terms and licenses: Academic/Nonprofit Terms; Industry Terms: Not Available to Industry
How to cite: pHS1871 was a gift from Feng Zhang (Addgene plasmid # 205976 ; http://n2t.net/addgene:205976 ; RRID:Addgene_205976)
